Addgene plasmid #47516: pAraGFPCDF
Purpose: Contains PBAD::GFP reporter, used for heterodimer competition assay
Depositing lab: Bryan Berger. Depositing organization: Lehigh University. Publication: A Novel Assay for Assessing Juxtamembrane and Transmembrane Domain Interactions Important for Receptor Heterodimerization. Su PC, Berger BW. J Mol Biol. 2013 Jul 19. pii: S0022-2836(13)00456-7. doi: 10.1016/j.jmb.2013.07.022. PubMed 23876708.
Backbone
  Vector backbone: pCDF
  Vector type: Bacterial Expression
Growth in bacteria
  Bacterial resistance: Spectinomycin, 50 μg/mL
  Growth temperature: 37°C
  Growth strain: DH5alpha
  Copy number: Low Copy
Gene/Insert
  Gene/Insert name: GFP
Terms and licenses: Academic/Nonprofit Terms; Industry Terms: Not Available to Industry
How to cite: pAraGFPCDF was a gift from Bryan Berger (Addgene plasmid # 47516 ; http://n2t.net/addgene:47516 ; RRID:Addgene_47516)
