[The description below was written by a language model from this plasmid's Addgene catalogue record and pLannotate feature annotations shown in this document.]
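Description:
pAraGFPCDF is a low-copy bacterial reporter plasmid of about 4.9 kb built on a pCDF backbone for use in E. coli. It replicates from the CloDF13 (CDF) origin, which is compatible with other common origins and so allows the plasmid to be maintained alongside additional plasmids in the same cell. Selection is by spectinomycin through the aadA (SmR) aminoglycoside adenylyltransferase gene, annotated here downstream of an AmpR-type promoter.

The payload is a PBAD::GFP reporter: the araBAD promoter of the E. coli L-arabinose operon, followed by a short remnant of a pUC-type multiple cloning site and a GFPmut2 coding sequence, a rapidly maturing Aequorea victoria GFP variant. Only a small fragment of araC is annotated upstream of the promoter, so the plasmid does not appear to encode a functional AraC regulator. Green fluorescence should therefore depend on AraC activity provided from elsewhere, such as the host or a co-resident plasmid, although the record does not spell out that source.

The reporter sits within what looks like a dual-expression pCDF scaffold, whose elements remain: two T7 promoter/lac operator units, a T7 gene 10 ribosome binding site, fragments of an S-tag and a solubility tag, a T7 terminator, and a complete lacI gene with its own promoter. Short tetracycline-resistance fragments are non-functional remnants.

According to the deposit record, the plasmid serves as the GFP readout in a heterodimer competition assay, developed in work on juxtamembrane and transmembrane domain interactions involved in receptor heterodimerization.
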