Features (pLannotate 1.2.2; 20 found; start..end, strand, type, name):
      3..27      +  protein_bind   lac operator: The lac repressor binds to the lac operator to inhibit transcription in E. coli. This inhibition can be relieved by adding lactose or isopropyl-β-D-thiogalactopyranoside (IPTG). lac repressor encoded by lacI
     42..64      +  RBS            RBS: efficient ribosome binding site from bacteriophage T7 gene 10 (Olins and Rangwala, 1989)
    118..194     -  CDS            araC (fragment): L-arabinose regulatory protein; araC
    221..505     +  promoter       araBAD promoter: araBAD; promoter of the L-arabinose operon of E. coli; the araC regulatory gene is transcribed in the opposite direction (Guzman et al., 1995)
    527..544     +  misc_feature   MCS (fragment): pUC18/19 multiple cloning site
    566..1279    +  CDS            GFPmut2: GFPmut2 is a basic (constitutively fluorescent) green fluorescent protein published in 1996, derived from Aequorea victoria. It is reported to be a very rapidly-maturing weak dimer.
   1372..1390    +  promoter       T7 promoter: promoter for bacteriophage T7 RNA polymerase
   1391..1415    +  protein_bind   lac operator: The lac repressor binds to the lac operator to inhibit transcription in E. coli. This inhibition can be relieved by adding lactose or isopropyl-β-D-thiogalactopyranoside (IPTG). lac repressor encoded by lacI
   1524..1565    +  CDS            S-Tag (fragment): affinity and epitope tag derived from pancreatic ribonuclease A
   1595..1612    +  CDS            SET1 (fragment): solubility-enhancement tag derived from T7 phage gene 10B
   1620..1667    +  terminator     T7 terminator: transcription terminator for bacteriophage T7 RNA polymerase
   1838..2629    -  CDS            SmR: aminoglycoside adenylyltransferase (Murphy, 1985); aadA; confers resistance to spectinomycin and streptomycin
   2630..2721    -  promoter       AmpR promoter: bla
   2769..3507    -  rep_origin     CloDF13 ori: Plasmids containing the CloDF13 (CDF) origin of replication can be propagated in E. coli cells that contain additional plasmids with compatible origins.
   3604..3668    -  CDS            TcR (fragment): tetracycline efflux protein; tet; confers resistance to tetracycline
   3683..3704    -  protein_bind   CAP binding site: CAP binding activates transcription in the presence of cAMP. E. coli catabolite activator protein
   3717..4799    -  CDS            lacI: lac repressor; lacI; The lac repressor binds to the lac operator to inhibit transcription in E. coli. This inhibition can be relieved by adding lactose or isopropyl-β-D-thiogalactopyranoside (IPTG).
   4800..4877    -  promoter       lacI promoter: lacI
   4885..4920    -  CDS            TcR (fragment): tetracycline efflux protein; tet; confers resistance to tetracycline
   4923..2       +  promoter       T7 promoter (across the origin): promoter for bacteriophage T7 RNA polymerase
>Addgene plasmid #47516 | pAraGFPCDF | depositor full sequence | sequence record 67701 | pAraGFPCDF sequence 4939 bps
GGGGAATTGTGAGCGGATAACAATTCCCCTGTAGAAATAATTTTGTTTAACTTTAATAAGGAGATATACC
ATGGGCAGCAGCCATCACCATCATCACCACAGCCAGGATCCGAATTCATCGGCGTTAAACCCGCCACCAG
ATGGGCATTAAACGAGTATCCCGGCAGCAGGGGATCATTTTGCGCTTCAGCCATACTTTTCATACTCCCG
CCATTCAGAGAAGAAACCAATTGTCCATATTGCATCAGACATTGCCGTCACTGCGTCTTTTACTGGCTCT
TCTCGCTAACCAAACCGGTAACCCCGCTTATTAAAAGCATTCTGTAACAAAGCGGGACCAAAGCCATGAC
AAAAACGCGTAACAAAAGTGTCTATAATCACGGCAGAAAAGTCCACATTGATTATTTGCACGGCGTCACA
CTTTGCTATGCCATAGCATTTTTATCCATAAGATTAGCGGATCCTACCTGACGCTTTTTATCGCAACTCT
CTACTGTTTCTCCATACCCGTTTTTTTGGGAAAAAAACCCGGGGATCCTCTAGATTTAATGAAGGAGATA
TACATATGAGTAAAGGAGAAGAACTTTTCACTGGAGTGGTCCCAATTCTTGTTGAATTAGATGGTGATGT
TAATGGGCACAAATTTTCTGTCAGTGGAGAGGGTGAAGGTGATGCAACATACGGAAAACTTACCCTTAAA
TTTATTTGCACTACTGGAAAACTACCTGTTCCATGGCCAACACTTGTCACTACTTTCGCGTATGGTCTTC
AATGCTTTGCGAGATACCCAGATCATATGAAACAGCATGACTTTTTCAAGAGTGCCATGCCCGAAGGTTA
TGTACAGGAAAGAACTATATTTTTCAAAGATGACGGGAACTACAAGACACGTGCTGAAGTCAAGTTTGAA
GGTGATACCCTTGTTAATAGAATCGAGTTAAAAGGTATTGATTTTAAAGAAGATGGAAACATTCTTGGAC
ACAAATTGGAATACAACTATAACTCACACAATGTATACATCATGGCAGACAAACAAAAGAATGGAATCAA
AGTTAACTTCAAAATTAGACACAACATTAAAGATGGAAGCGTTCAACTAGCAGACCATTATCAACAAAAT
ACTCCAATTGGCGATGGCCCTGTCCTTTTACCAGACAACCATTACCTGTCCACACAATCTGCCCTTTCGA
AAGATCCCAACGAAAAGAGAGACCACATGGTCCTTCTTGAGTTTGTAACAGCTGCTGGGATTACACATGG
CATGGATGAACTATACAAATAATTTTTTCTGCAGGTCGACAAGCTTGCGGCCGCATAATGCTTAAGTCGA
ACAGAAAGTAATCGTATTGTACACGGCCGCATAATCGAAATTAATACGACTCACTATAGGGGAATTGTGA
GCGGATAACAATTCCCCATCTTAGTATATTAGTTAAGTATAAGAAGGAGATATACATATGGCAGATCTCA
ATTGGATATCGGCCGGCCACGCGATCGCTGACGTCGGTACCCTCGAGTCTGGTAAAGAAACCGCTGCTGC
GAAATTTGAACGCCAGCACATGGACTCGTCTACTAGCGCAGCTTAATTAACCTAGGCTGCTGCCACCGCT
GAGCAATAACTAGCATAACCCCTTGGGGCCTCTAAACGGGTCTTGAGGGGTTTTTTGCTGAAACCTCAGG
CATTTGAGAAGCACACGGTCACACTGCTTCCGGTAGTCAATAAACCGGTAAACCAGCAATAGACATAAGC
GGCTATTTAACGACCCTGCCCTGAACCGACGACCGGGTCATCGTGGCCGGATCTTGCGGCCCCTCGGCTT
GAACGAATTGTTAGACATTATTTGCCGACTACCTTGGTGATCTCGCCTTTCACGTAGTGGACAAATTCTT
CCAACTGATCTGCGCGCGAGGCCAAGCGATCTTCTTCTTGTCCAAGATAAGCCTGTCTAGCTTCAAGTAT
GACGGGCTGATACTGGGCCGGCAGGCGCTCCATTGCCCAGTCGGCAGCGACATCCTTCGGCGCGATTTTG
CCGGTTACTGCGCTGTACCAAATGCGGGACAACGTAAGCACTACATTTCGCTCATCGCCAGCCCAGTCGG
GCGGCGAGTTCCATAGCGTTAAGGTTTCATTTAGCGCCTCAAATAGATCCTGTTCAGGAACCGGATCAAA
GAGTTCCTCCGCCGCTGGACCTACCAAGGCAACGCTATGTTCTCTTGCTTTTGTCAGCAAGATAGCCAGA
TCAATGTCGATCGTGGCTGGCTCGAAGATACCTGCAAGAATGTCATTGCGCTGCCATTCTCCAAATTGCA
GTTCGCGCTTAGCTGGATAACGCCACGGAATGATGTCGTCGTGCACAACAATGGTGACTTCTACAGCGCG
GAGAATCTCGCTCTCTCCAGGGGAAGCCGAAGTTTCCAAAAGGTCGTTGATCAAAGCTCGCCGCGTTGTT
TCATCAAGCCTTACGGTCACCGTAACCAGCAAATCAATATCACTGTGTGGCTTCAGGCCGCCATCCACTG
CGGAGCCGTACAAATGTACGGCCAGCAACGTCGGTTCGAGATGGCGCTCGATGACGCCAACTACCTCTGA
TAGTTGAGTCGATACTTCGGCGATCACCGCTTCCCTCATACTCTTCCTTTTTCAATATTATTGAAGCATT
TATCAGGGTTATTGTCTCATGAGCGGATACATATTTGAATGTATTTAGAAAAATAAACAAATAGCTAGCT
CACTCGGTCGCTACGCTCCGGGCGTGAGACTGCGGCGGGCGCTGCGGACACATACAAAGTTACCCACAGA
TTCCGTGGATAAGCAGGGGACTAACATGTGAGGCAAAACAGCAGGGCCGCGCCGGTGGCGTTTTTCCATA
GGCTCCGCCCTCCTGCCAGAGTTCACATAAACAGACGCTTTTCCGGTGCATCTGTGGGAGCCGTGAGGCT
CAACCATGAATCTGACAGTACGGGCGAAACCCGACAGGACTTAAAGATCCCCACCGTTTCCGGCGGGTCG
CTCCCTCTTGCGCTCTCCTGTTCCGACCCTGCCGTTTACCGGATACCTGTTCCGCCTTTCTCCCTTACGG
GAAGTGTGGCGCTTTCTCATAGCTCACACACTGGTATCTCGGCTCGGTGTAGGTCGTTCGCTCCAAGCTG
GGCTGTAAGCAAGAACTCCCCGTTCAGCCCGACTGCTGCGCCTTATCCGGTAACTGTTCACTTGAGTCCA
ACCCGGAAAAGCACGGTAAAACGCCACTGGCAGCAGCCATTGGTAACTGGGAGTTCGCAGAGGATTTGTT
TAGCTAAACACGCGGTTGCTCTTGAAGTGTGCGCCAAAGTCCGGCTACACTGGAAGGACAGATTTGGTTG
CTGTGCTCTGCGAAAGCCAGTTACCACGGTTAAGCAGTTCCCCAACTGACTTAACCTTCGATCAAACCAC
CTCCCCAGGTGGTTTTTTCGTTTACAGGGCAAAAGATTACGCGCAGAAAAAAAGGATCTCAAGAAGATCC
TTTGATCTTTTCTACTGAACCGCTCTAGATTTCAGTGCAATTTATCTCTTCAAATGTAGCACCTGAAGTC
AGCCCCATACGATATAAGTTGTAATTCTCATGTTAGTCATGCCCCGCGCCCACCGGAAGGAGCTGACTGG
GTTGAAGGCTCTCAAGGGCATCGGTCGAGATCCCGGTGCCTAATGAGTGAGCTAACTTACATTAATTGCG
TTGCGCTCACTGCCCGCTTTCCAGTCGGGAAACCTGTCGTGCCAGCTGCATTAATGAATCGGCCAACGCG
CGGGGAGAGGCGGTTTGCGTATTGGGCGCCAGGGTGGTTTTTCTTTTCACCAGTGAGACGGGCAACAGCT
GATTGCCCTTCACCGCCTGGCCCTGAGAGAGTTGCAGCAAGCGGTCCACGCTGGTTTGCCCCAGCAGGCG
AAAATCCTGTTTGATGGTGGTTAACGGCGGGATATAACATGAGCTGTCTTCGGTATCGTCGTATCCCACT
ACCGAGATGTCCGCACCAACGCGCAGCCCGGACTCGGTAATGGCGCGCATTGCGCCCAGCGCCATCTGAT
CGTTGGCAACCAGCATCGCAGTGGGAACGATGCCCTCATTCAGCATTTGCATGGTTTGTTGAAAACCGGA
CATGGCACTCCAGTCGCCTTCCCGTTCCGCTATCGGCTGAATTTGATTGCGAGTGAGATATTTATGCCAG
CCAGCCAGACGCAGACGCGCCGAGACAGAACTTAATGGGCCCGCTAACAGCGCGATTTGCTGGTGACCCA
ATGCGACCAGATGCTCCACGCCCAGTCGCGTACCGTCTTCATGGGAGAAAATAATACTGTTGATGGGTGT
CTGGTCAGAGACATCAAGAAATAACGCCGGAACATTAGTGCAGGCAGCTTCCACAGCAATGGCATCCTGG
TCATCCAGCGGATAGTTAATGATCAGCCCACTGACGCGTTGCGCGAGAAGATTGTGCACCGCCGCTTTAC
AGGCTTCGACGCCGCTTCGTTCTACCATCGACACCACCACGCTGGCACCCAGTTGATCGGCGCGAGATTT
AATCGCCGCGACAATTTGCGACGGCGCGTGCAGGGCCAGACTGGAGGTGGCAACGCCAATCAGCAACGAC
TGTTTGCCCGCCAGTTGTTGTGCCACGCGGTTGGGAATGTAATTCAGCTCCGCCATCGCCGCTTCCACTT
TTTCCCGCGTTTTCGCAGAAACGTGGCTGGCCTGGTTCACCACGCGGGAAACGGTCTGATAAGAGACACC
GGCATACTCTGCGACATCGTATAACGTTACTGGTTTCACATTCACCACCCTGAATTGACTCTCTTCCGGG
CGCTATCATGCCATACCGCGAAAGGTTTTGCGCCATTCGATGGTGTCCGGGATCTCGACGCTCTCCCTTA
TGCGACTCCTGCATTAGGAAATTAATACGACTCACTATA
