>Addgene plasmid #47516 | pAraGFPCDF | addgene partial sequence | sequence record 69651 | T7term 5'-GCTAGTTATTGCTCAGCGG-3'
AGCTGCGCTAGTAGACGAGTCCATGTGCTGGCGTTCAAATTTCGCAGCAGCGGTTTCTTTACCAGACTCG
AGGGTACCGACGTCAGCGATCGCGTGGCCGGCCGATATCCAATTGAGATCTGCCATATGTATATCTCCTT
CTTATACTTAACTAATATACTAAGATGGGGAATTGTTATCCGCTCACAATTCCCCTATAGTGAGTCGTAT
TAATTTCGATTATGCGGCCGTGTACAATACGATTACTTTCTGTTCGACTTAAGCATTATGCGGCCGCAAG
CTTGTCGACCTGCAGAAAAAATTATTTGTATAGTTCATCCATGCCATGTGTAATCCCAGCAGCTGTTACA
AACTCAAGAAGGACCATGTGGTCTCTCTTTTCGTTGGGATCTTTCGAAAGGGCAGATTGTGTGGACAGGT
AATGGTTGTCTGGTAAAAGGACAGGGCCATCGCCAATTGGAGTATTTTGTTGATAATGGTCTGCTAGTTG
AACGCTTCCATCTTCAATGTTGTGTCTAATTTTGAAGTTAACTTTGATTCCATTCTTTTGTTTGTCTGCC
ATGATGTATACATTGTGTGAGTTATAGTTGTATTCCAATTTGTGTCCAAGAATGTTTCCATCTTCTTTAA
AATCAATACCTTTTAACTCGATTCTATTAACAAGGGTATCACCTTCAAACTTGACTTCAGCACGTGTCTT
GTAGTTCCCGTCATCTTTGAAAAATATAGTTCTTTCCTGTACATAACCTTCGGGCATGGCACTCTTGAAA
AAGTCATGCTGTTTCATATGATCTGGGTATCTCGCAAAGCATTGAAGACCATACGCGAAAGTAGTGACAA
GTGTTGGCCATGGAACAGGTAGTTTTCCAGTAGTGCAAATAAATTTAAGGGTAAGTTTTCCGTATGTTGC
ATCACCTTCACCCTCTCCACTGACAGAAAATTTGTGCCCATTAACATCACCATCTAATTCAACAAGAATT
GGGAC
