>Addgene plasmid #47516 | pAraGFPCDF | addgene partial sequence | sequence record 69652 | LacI-R 5'-GGCATACTCTGCGACATCGT-3'
GAATTGACTCTCTTCCGGGCGCTATCATGCCATACCGCGAAAGGTTTTGCGCCATTCGATGGTGTCCGGG
ATCTCGACGCTCTCCCTTATGCGACTCCTGCATTAGGAAATTAATACGACTCACTATAGGGGAATTGTGA
GCGGATAACAATTCCCCTGTAGAAATAATTTTGTTTAACTTTAATAAGGAGATATACCATGGGCAGCAGC
CATCACCATCATCACCACAGCCAGGATCCGAATTCATCGGCGTTAAACCCGCCACCAGATGGGCATTAAA
CGAGTATCCCGGCAGCAGGGGATCATTTTGCGCTTCAGCCATACTTTTCATACTCCCGCCATTCAGAGAA
GAAACCAATTGTCCATATTGCATCAGACATTGCCGTCACTGCGTCTTTTACTGGCTCTTCTCGCTAACCA
AACCGGTAACCCCGCTTATTAAAAGCATTCTGTAACAAAGCGGGACCAAAGCCATGACAAAAACGCGTAA
CAAAAGTGTCTATAATCACGGCAGAAAAGTCCACATTGATTATTTGCACGGCGTCACACTTTGCTATGCC
ATAGCATTTTTATCCATAAGATTAGCGGATCCTACCTGACGCTTTTTATCGCAACTCTCTACTGTTTCTC
CATACCCGTTTTTTTGGGAAAAAAAAACGGGGATCCTCTAGATTTAATGAAGGAGATATACATATGAGTA
AAGGAGAAGAACTTTTCACTGGAGTTGTCCCAATTCTTGTTGAATTAGATGGTGATGTTAATGGGCACAA
ATTTTCTGTCAGTGGAGAGGGTGAAGGTGATGCAACATACGGAAAACTTACCCTTAAATTTATTTGCACT
ACTGGAAAACTACCTGTTCCATGGCCAACACTTGTCACTACTTTCGCGTATGGTCTTCAATGCTTTGCGA
GATACCCAGATCATATGAAACAGCATGACTTTTTCAAGAGTGCCATGCCGA
